Addgene plasmid #197631: pcDNA3-VenusFlag-hTICAM1
Purpose: Human TRIF protein expression in mammalian cells
Depositing lab: Haian Fu. Depositing organization: Emory University.
Backbone
  Vector backbone: pcDNA3
  Vector type: Mammalian Expression
Growth in bacteria
  Bacterial resistance: Ampicillin, 100 μg/mL
  Growth temperature: 37°C
  Growth strain: DH5alpha
  Copy number: High Copy
Gene/Insert
  Gene/Insert name: TICAM1 (alt name: TRIF; IIAE6; MyD88-3; PRVTIRB; TICAM-1)
  Species: H. sapiens (human)
  Entrez Gene: TICAM1 (a.k.a. IIAE6, MyD88-3, PRVTIRB, TICAM-1, TRIF)
  Tag / fusion protein: Venus-Flag (N terminal on insert)
  Cloning method: Gateway Cloning
Terms and licenses: Academic/Nonprofit Terms; Industry Terms: Not Available to Industry
How to cite: pcDNA3-VenusFlag-hTICAM1 was a gift from Haian Fu (Addgene plasmid # 197631 ; http://n2t.net/addgene:197631 ; RRID:Addgene_197631)
