[The description below was written by a language model from this plasmid's Addgene catalogue record and pLannotate feature annotations shown in this document.]
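Description:
pcDNA3-VenusFlag-hTICAM1 is a mammalian expression plasmid of about 8.4 kb, built on the pcDNA3 backbone, for producing human TRIF (TICAM1) as a fluorescent, epitope-tagged fusion protein. It is maintained in E. coli at high copy through a ColE1/pUC-type origin and selected with ampicillin via the β-lactamase gene. An f1 origin is also present. For mammalian cells, an SV40 early promoter drives a neomycin phosphotransferase (neo) gene terminated by the SV40 poly(A) signal, the standard arrangement that allows G418 selection of stable transfectants.

The expression cassette is driven by the human cytomegalovirus immediate-early enhancer and promoter and terminated by the bovine growth hormone polyadenylation signal. The reading frame begins with the yellow fluorescent protein Venus, followed by a FLAG epitope, then an attB1 site, the human TICAM1 coding sequence and an attB2 site. The att sites are the scars of Gateway recombination, the cloning method given in the record, and indicate that the TICAM1 ORF was transferred into a Venus-Flag destination version of pcDNA3. T7 and SP6 promoters flank the cassette, as is usual for pcDNA3. Several short annotated fragments (an HIV-1 LTR fragment, bom, lacI, ble) appear to be partial backbone matches rather than functional elements.

TICAM1/TRIF is an innate immune adaptor that acts downstream of TLR3 and TLR4 to activate NF-κB and interferon regulatory factors. The N-terminal Venus tag allows the protein to be visualised in cells, and the FLAG tag supports immunodetection or immunoprecipitation. The record states the purpose only as human TRIF expression in mammalian cells.
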