Features (pLannotate 1.2.2; 25 found; start..end, strand, type, name):
     28..80      -  misc_feature   bom (fragment): basis of mobility region from pBR322
    235..614     +  enhancer       CMV enhancer: human cytomegalovirus immediate early enhancer
    615..818     +  promoter       CMV promoter: human cytomegalovirus (CMV) immediate early promoter
    814..847     +  LTR            5' LTR (truncated) (fragment): truncated 5' long terminal repeat (LTR) from HIV-1
    863..881     +  promoter       T7 promoter: promoter for bacteriophage T7 RNA polymerase
    898..1614    +  CDS            Venus: Venus is a basic (constitutively fluorescent) yellow fluorescent protein published in 2002, derived from Aequorea victoria. It is reported to be a rapidly-maturing weak dimer with moderate acid sensitivity.
   1657..1677    +  CDS            FLAG (fragment): FLAG® epitope tag, followed by an enterokinase cleavage site
   1699..1723    +  protein_bind   attB1: mutant version of attB; recombination site for the Gateway® BP reaction BP Clonase™
   1729..3864    +  CDS            TICAM1: TCAM1_HUMAN - Also known as PRVTIRB, TRIF. Experimental evidence at protein level: Swiss-Prot protein existence level 1. Involved in innate immunity against invading pathogens. Adapter used by TLR3, TLR4 (through TICAM2) and TLR5 to mediate NF- kappa-B and interferon-regulatory factor (IRF) activation, and to induce apoptosis (PubMed:12471095, PubMed:12539043, PubMed:14739303, PubMed:28747347). Ligand binding to these receptors results in TRIF recruitment through its TIR domain (PubMed:12471095, PubMed:12539043, PubMed:14739303). Distinct protein-interaction motifs allow recruitment of the eff
   3869..3893    -  protein_bind   attB2: mutant version of attB; recombination site for the Gateway® BP reaction BP Clonase™
   3912..3930    -  promoter       SP6 promoter: promoter for bacteriophage SP6 RNA polymerase
   3956..4180    +  polyA_signal   bGH poly(A) signal: bovine growth hormone polyadenylation signal
   4184..4205    +  promoter       SV40 promoter (fragment): SV40 enhancer and early promoter
   4226..4654    +  rep_origin     f1 ori (sequence partly withheld): f1 bacteriophage origin of replication; arrow indicates direction of (+) strand synthesis
   4668..4997    +  promoter       SV40 promoter: SV40 enhancer and early promoter
   5064..5855    +  CDS            neo: KKA2_KLEPN - Also known as kan, nptII. Experimental evidence at protein level: Swiss-Prot protein existence level 1. Resistance to kanamycin, neomycin, paromomycin, ribostamycin, butirosin and gentamicin B. From Klebsiella pneumoniae.
   5879..6037    +  CDS            ble (fragment): BLE_KLEPN - Experimental evidence at protein level: Swiss-Prot protein existence level 1. Binding protein with a strong affinity to the bleomycin family of antibiotics. Binds to CL990; an antimitotic-antibiotic compound. From Klebsiella pneumoniae.
   6032..6153    +  polyA_signal   SV40 poly(A) signal: SV40 polyadenylation signal
   6226..6242    -  protein_bind   lac operator: The lac repressor binds to the lac operator to inhibit transcription in E. coli. This inhibition can be relieved by adding lactose or isopropyl-β-D-thiogalactopyranoside (IPTG). lac repressor encoded by lacI
   6250..6280    -  promoter       lac promoter: promoter for the E. coli lac operon
   6295..6316    -  protein_bind   CAP binding site: CAP binding activates transcription in the presence of cAMP. E. coli catabolite activator protein
   6329..6421    -  CDS            lacI (fragment): lac repressor; lacI; The lac repressor binds to the lac operator to inhibit transcription in E. coli. This inhibition can be relieved by adding lactose or isopropyl-β-D-thiogalactopyranoside (IPTG).
   6604..7192    -  rep_origin     ori: high-copy-number ColE1/pMB1/pBR322/pUC origin of replication
   7363..8223    -  CDS            AmpR: β-lactamase; bla; confers resistance to ampicillin, carbenicillin, and related antibiotics
   8224..8328    -  promoter       AmpR promoter: bla
>Addgene plasmid #197631 | pcDNA3-VenusFlag-hTICAM1 | addgene full sequence | sequence record 392627 | Addgene NGS Result
GACGGATCGGGAGATCTCCCGATCCCCTATGGTGCACTCTCAGTACAATCTGCTCTGATGCCGCATAGTT
AAGCCAGTATCTGCTCCCTGCTTGTGTGTTGGAGGTCGCTGAGTAGTGCGCGAGCAAAATTTAAGCTACA
ACAAGGCAAGGCTTGACCGACAATTGCATGAAGAATCTGCTTAGGGTTAGGCGTTTTGCGCTGCTTCGCG
ATGTACGGGCCAGATATACGCGTTGACATTGATTATTGACTAGTTATTAATAGTAATCAATTACGGGGTC
ATTAGTTCATAGCCCATATATGGAGTTCCGCGTTACATAACTTACGGTAAATGGCCCGCCTGGCTGACCG
CCCAACGACCCCCGCCCATTGACGTCAATAATGACGTATGTTCCCATAGTAACGCCAATAGGGACTTTCC
ATTGACGTCAATGGGTGGAGTATTTACGGTAAACTGCCCACTTGGCAGTACATCAAGTGTATCATATGCC
AAGTACGCCCCCTATTGACGTCAATGACGGTAAATGGCCCGCCTGGCATTATGCCCAGTACATGACCTTA
TGGGACTTTCCTACTTGGCAGTACATCTACGTATTAGTCATCGCTATTACCATGGTGATGCGGTTTTGGC
AGTACATCAATGGGCGTGGATAGCGGTTTGACTCACGGGGATTTCCAAGTCTCCACCCCATTGACGTCAA
TGGGAGTTTGTTTTGGCACCAAAATCAACGGGACTTTCCAAAATGTCGTAACAACTCCGCCCCATTGACG
CAAATGGGCGGTAGGCGTGTACGGTGGGAGGTCTATATAAGCAGAGCTCTCTGGCTAACTAGAGAACCCA
CTGCTTACTGGCTTATCGAAATTAATACGACTCACTATAGGGAGACCCAAGCTTACCATGGTGAGCAAGG
GCGAGGAGCTGTTCACCGGGGTGGTGCCCATCCTGGTCGAGCTGGACGGCGACGTAAACGGCCACAAGTT
CAGCGTGTCCGGCGAGGGCGAGGGCGATGCCACCTACGGCAAGCTGACCCTGAAGCTGATCTGCACCACC
GGCAAGCTGCCCGTGCCCTGGCCCACCCTCGTGACCACCCTGGGCTACGGCCTGCAGTGCTTCGCCCGCT
ACCCCGACCACATGAAGCAGCACGACTTCTTCAAGTCCGCCATGCCCGAAGGCTACGTCCAGGAGCGCAC
CATCTTCTTCAAGGACGACGGCAACTACAAGACCCGCGCCGAGGTGAAGTTCGAGGGCGACACCCTGGTG
AACCGCATCGAGCTGAAGGGCATCGACTTCAAGGAGGACGGCAACATCCTGGGGCACAAGCTGGAGTACA
ACTACAACAGCCACAACGTCTATATCACCGCCGACAAGCAGAAGAACGGCATCAAGGCCAACTTCAAGAT
CCGCCACAACATCGAGGACGGCGGCGTGCAGCTCGCCGACCACTACCAGCAGAACACCCCCATCGGCGAC
GGCCCCGTGCTGCTGCCCGACAACCACTACCTGAGCTACCAGTCCGCCCTGAGCAAAGACCCCAACGAGA
AGCGCGATCACATGGTCCTGCTGGAGTTCGTGACCGCCGCCGGGATCACTCTCGGCATGGACGAGCTGTA
CAAGGGAGGGGGTGGATCTGGAGGGGGTGGATCTAAGCTTATGGACTACAAGGACGACGATGACAAGGGT
GGTGGATCCGAATTATCAACAAGTTTGTACAAAAAAGCAGGCTCCACCATGGCCTGCACAGGCCCATCAC
TTCCTAGCGCCTTCGACATTCTAGGTGCAGCAGGCCAGGACAAGCTCTTGTATCTGAAGCACAAACTGAA
GACCCCACGCCCAGGCTGCCAGGGGCAGGACCTCCTGCATGCCATGGTTCTCCTGAAGCTGGGCCAGGAA
ACTGAGGCCAGGATCTCTCTAGAGGCATTGAAGGCCGATGCGGTGGCCCGGCTGGTGGCCCGCCAGTGGG
CTGGCGTGGACAGCACCGAGGACCCAGAGGAGCCCCCAGATGTGTCCTGGGCTGTGGCCCGCTTGTACCA
CCTGCTGGCTGAGGAGAAGCTGTGCCCCGCCTCGCTGCGGGACGTGGCCTACCAGGAAGCCGTCCGCACC
CTCAGCTCCAGGGACGACCACCGGCTGGGGGAACTTCAGGATGAGGCCCGAAACCGGTGTGGGTGGGACA
TTGCTGGGGATCCAGGGAGCATCCGGACGCTCCAGTCCAATCTGGGCTGCCTCCCACCATCCTCGGCTTT
GCCCTCTGGGACCAGGAGCCTCCCACGCCCCATTGACGGTGTTTCGGACTGGAGCCAAGGGTGCTCCCTG
CGATCCACTGGCAGCCCTGCCTCCCTGGCCAGCAACTTGGAAATCAGCCAGTCCCCTACCATGCCCTTCC
TCAGCCTGCACCGCAGCCCACATGGGCCCAGCAAGCTCTGTGACGACCCCCAGGCCAGCTTGGTGCCCGA
GCCTGTCCCCGGTGGCTGCCAGGAGCCTGAGGAGATGAGCTGGCCGCCATCGGGGGAGATTGCCAGCCCA
CCAGAGCTGCCAAGCAGCCCACCTCCTGGGCTTCCCGAAGTGGCCCCAGATGCAACCTCCACTGGCCTCC
CTGATACCCCCGCAGCTCCAGAAACCAGCACCAACTACCCAGTGGAGTGCACCGAGGGGTCTGCAGGCCC
CCAGTCTCTCCCCTTGCCTATTCTGGAGCCGGTCAAAAACCCCTGCTCTGTCAAAGACCAGACGCCACTC
CAACTTTCTGTAGAAGATACCACCTCTCCAAATACCAAGCCGTGCCCACCTACTCCCACCACCCCAGAAA
CATCCCCTCCTCCTCCTCCTCCTCCTCCTTCATCTACTCCTTGTTCAGCTCACCTGACCCCCTCCTCCCT
GTTCCCTTCCTCCCTGGAATCATCATCGGAACAGAAATTCTATAACTTTGTGATCCTCCACGCCAGGGCA
GACGAACACATCGCCCTGCGGGTTCGGGAGAAGCTGGAGGCCCTTGGCGTGCCCGACGGGGCCACCTTCT
GCGAGGATTTCCAGGTGCCGGGGCGCGGGGAGCTGAGCTGCCTGCAGGACGCCATAGACCACTCAGCTTT
CATCATCCTACTTCTCACCTCCAACTTCGACTGTCGCCTGAGCCTGCACCAGGTGAACCAAGCCATGATG
AGCAACCTCACGCGACAGGGGTCGCCAGACTGTGTCATCCCCTTCCTGCCCCTGGAGAGCTCCCCGGCCC
AGCTCAGCTCCGACACGGCCAGCCTGCTCTCCGGGCTGGTGCGGCTGGACGAACACTCCCAGATCTTCGC
CAGGAAGGTGGCCAACACCTTCAAGCCCCACAGGCTTCAGGCCCGAAAGGCCATGTGGAGGAAGGAACAG
GACACCCGAGCCCTGCGGGAACAGAGCCAACACCTGGACGGTGAGCGGATGCAGGCGGCGGCACTGAACG
CAGCCTACTCAGCCTACCTCCAGAGCTACTTGTCCTACCAGGCACAGATGGAGCAGCTCCAGGTGGCTTT
TGGGAGCCACATGTCATTTGGGACTGGGGCGCCCTATGGGGCTCGAATGCCCTTTGGGGGCCAGGTGCCC
CTGGGAGCCCCGCCACCCTTTCCCACTTGGCCGGGGTGCCCGCAGCCGCCACCCCTGCACGCATGGCAGG
CTGGCACCCCCCCACCGCCCTCCCCACAGCCAGCAGCCTTTCCACAGTCACTGCCCTTCCCGCAGTCCCC
AGCCTTCCCTACGGCCTCACCCGCACCCCCTCAGAGCCCAGGGCTGCAACCCCTCATTATCCACCACGCA
CAGATGGTACAGCTGGGGCTGAACAACCACATGTGGAACCAGAGAGGGTCCCAGGCGCCCGAGGACAAGA
CGCAGGAGGCAGAATTGGACCCAGCTTTCTTGTACAAAGTGGTTGATCTAGAGGGCCCTATTCTATAGTG
TCACCTAAATGCTAGAGCTCGCTGATCAGCCTCGACTGTGCCTTCTAGTTGCCAGCCATCTGTTGTTTGC
CCCTCCCCCGTGCCTTCCTTGACCCTGGAAGGTGCCACTCCCACTGTCCTTTCCTAATAAAATGAGGAAA
TTGCATCGCATTGTCTGAGTAGGTGTCATTCTATTCTGGGGGGTGGGGTGGGGCAGGACAGCAAGGGGGA
GGATTGGGAAGACAATAGCAGGCATGCTGGGGATGCGGTGGGCTCTATGGCTTCTGAGGCGGAAAGAACC
AGCTGGGGCTCTAGGGGGTATCCCC
[124 nt withheld, positions 4226-4349]
C
[91 nt withheld, positions 4351-4441]
A
[49 nt withheld, positions 4443-4491]
CCTTTGACGTTGGAGTCCACGTTCTTT
[37 nt withheld, positions 4519-4555]
ACCCTATCTCGGTCTATTCTTTTGATTTATAAGGGATTTTGCCGATTTCGGCCTATTGGTTAAAAAATGA
GCTGATTTAACAAAAATTTAACGCGAATTAATTCTGTGGAATGTGTGTCAGTTAGGGTGTGGAAAGTCCC
CAGGCTCCCCAGCAGGCAGAAGTATGCAAAGCATGCATCTCAATTAGTCAGCAACCAGGTGTGGAAAGTC
CCCAGGCTCCCCAGCAGGCAGAAGTATGCAAAGCATGCATCTCAATTAGTCAGCAACCATAGTCCCGCCC
CTAACTCCGCCCATCCCGCCCCTAACTCCGCCCAGTTCCGCCCATTCTCCGCCCCATGGCTGACTAATTT
TTTTTATTTATGCAGAGGCCGAGGCCGCCTCTGCCTCTGAGCTATTCCAGAAGTAGTGAGGAGGCTTTTT
TGGAGGCCTAGGCTTTTGCAAAAAGCTCCCGGGAGCTTGTATATCCATTTTCGGATCTGATCAAGAGACA
GGATGAGGATCGTTTCGCATGATTGAACAAGATGGATTGCACGCAGGTTCTCCGGCCGCTTGGGTGGAGA
GGCTATTCGGCTATGACTGGGCACAACAGACAATCGGCTGCTCTGATGCCGCCGTGTTCCGGCTGTCAGC
GCAGGGGCGCCCGGTTCTTTTTGTCAAGACCGACCTGTCCGGTGCCCTGAATGAACTGCAGGACGAGGCA
GCGCGGCTATCGTGGCTGGCCACGACGGGCGTTCCTTGCGCAGCTGTGCTCGACGTTGTCACTGAAGCGG
GAAGGGACTGGCTGCTATTGGGCGAAGTGCCGGGGCAGGATCTCCTGTCATCTCACCTTGCTCCTGCCGA
GAAAGTATCCATCATGGCTGATGCAATGCGGCGGCTGCATACGCTTGATCCGGCTACCTGCCCATTCGAC
CACCAAGCGAAACATCGCATCGAGCGAGCACGTACTCGGATGGAAGCCGGTCTTGTCGATCAGGATGATC
TGGACGAAGAGCATCAGGGGCTCGCGCCAGCCGAACTGTTCGCCAGGCTCAAGGCGCGCATGCCCGACGG
CGAGGATCTCGTCGTGACCCATGGCGATGCCTGCTTGCCGAATATCATGGTGGAAAATGGCCGCTTTTCT
GGATTCATCGACTGTGGCCGGCTGGGTGTGGCGGACCGCTATCAGGACATAGCGTTGGCTACCCGTGATA
TTGCTGAAGAGCTTGGCGGCGAATGGGCTGACCGCTTCCTCGTGCTTTACGGTATCGCCGCTCCCGATTC
GCAGCGCATCGCCTTCTATCGCCTTCTTGACGAGTTCTTCTGAGCGGGACTCTGGGGTTCGAAATGACCG
ACCAAGCGACGCCCAACCTGCCATCACGAGATTTCGATTCCACCGCCGCCTTCTATGAAAGGTTGGGCTT
CGGAATCGTTTTCCGGGACGCCGGCTGGATGATCCTCCAGCGCGGGGATCTCATGCTGGAGTTCTTCGCC
CACCCCAACTTGTTTATTGCAGCTTATAATGGTTACAAATAAAGCAATAGCATCACAAATTTCACAAATA
AAGCATTTTTTTCACTGCATTCTAGTTGTGGTTTGTCCAAACTCATCAATGTATCTTATCATGTCTGTAT
ACCGTCGACCTCTAGCTAGAGCTTGGCGTAATCATGGTCATAGCTGTTTCCTGTGTGAAATTGTTATCCG
CTCACAATTCCACACAACATACGAGCCGGAAGCATAAAGTGTAAAGCCTGGGGTGCCTAATGAGTGAGCT
AACTCACATTAATTGCGTTGCGCTCACTGCCCGCTTTCCAGTCGGGAAACCTGTCGTGCCAGCTGCATTA
ATGAATCGGCCAACGCGCGGGGAGAGGCGGTTTGCGTATTGGGCGCTCTTCCGCTTCCTCGCTCACTGAC
TCGCTGCGCTCGGTCGTTCGGCTGCGGCGAGCGGTATCAGCTCACTCAAAGGCGGTAATACGGTTATCCA
CAGAATCAGGGGATAACGCAGGAAAGAACATGTGAGCAAAAGGCCAGCAAAAGGCCAGGAACCGTAAAAA
GGCCGCGTTGCTGGCGTTTTTCCATAGGCTCCGCCCCCCTGACGAGCATCACAAAAATCGACGCTCAAGT
CAGAGGTGGCGAAACCCGACAGGACTATAAAGATACCAGGCGTTTCCCCCTGGAAGCTCCCTCGTGCGCT
CTCCTGTTCCGACCCTGCCGCTTACCGGATACCTGTCCGCCTTTCTCCCTTCGGGAAGCGTGGCGCTTTC
TCATAGCTCACGCTGTAGGTATCTCAGTTCGGTGTAGGTCGTTCGCTCCAAGCTGGGCTGTGTGCACGAA
CCCCCCGTTCAGCCCGACCGCTGCGCCTTATCCGGTAACTATCGTCTTGAGTCCAACCCGGTAAGACACG
ACTTATCGCCACTGGCAGCAGCCACTGGTAACAGGATTAGCAGAGCGAGGTATGTAGGCGGTGCTACAGA
GTTCTTGAAGTGGTGGCCTAACTACGGCTACACTAGAAGAACAGTATTTGGTATCTGCGCTCTGCTGAAG
CCAGTTACCTTCGGAAAAAGAGTTGGTAGCTCTTGATCCGGCAAACAAACCACCGCTGGTAGCGGTGGTT
TTTTTGTTTGCAAGCAGCAGATTACGCGCAGAAAAAAAGGATCTCAAGAAGATCCTTTGATCTTTTCTAC
GGGGTCTGACGCTCAGTGGAACGAAAACTCACGTTAAGGGATTTTGGTCATGAGATTATCAAAAAGGATC
TTCACCTAGATCCTTTTAAATTAAAAATGAAGTTTTAAATCAATCTAAAGTATATATGAGTAAACTTGGT
CTGACAGTTACCAATGCTTAATCAGTGAGGCACCTATCTCAGCGATCTGTCTATTTCGTTCATCCATAGT
TGCCTGACTCCCCGTCGTGTAGATAACTACGATACGGGAGGGCTTACCATCTGGCCCCAGTGCTGCAATG
ATACCGCGAGACCCACGCTCACCGGCTCCAGATTTATCAGCAATAAACCAGCCAGCCGGAAGGGCCGAGC
GCAGAAGTGGTCCTGCAACTTTATCCGCCTCCATCCAGTCTATTAATTGTTGCCGGGAAGCTAGAGTAAG
TAGTTCGCCAGTTAATAGTTTGCGCAACGTTGTTGCCATTGCTACAGGCATCGTGGTGTCACGCTCGTCG
TTTGGTATGGCTTCATTCAGCTCCGGTTCCCAACGATCAAGGCGAGTTACATGATCCCCCATGTTGTGCA
AAAAAGCGGTTAGCTCCTTCGGTCCTCCGATCGTTGTCAGAAGTAAGTTGGCCGCAGTGTTATCACTCAT
GGTTATGGCAGCACTGCATAATTCTCTTACTGTCATGCCATCCGTAAGATGCTTTTCTGTGACTGGTGAG
TACTCAACCAAGTCATTCTGAGAATAGTGTATGCGGCGACCGAGTTGCTCTTGCCCGGCGTCAATACGGG
ATAATACCGCGCCACATAGCAGAACTTTAAAAGTGCTCATCATTGGAAAACGTTCTTCGGGGCGAAAACT
CTCAAGGATCTTACCGCTGTTGAGATCCAGTTCGATGTAACCCACTCGTGCACCCAACTGATCTTCAGCA
TCTTTTACTTTCACCAGCGTTTCTGGGTGAGCAAAAACAGGAAGGCAAAATGCCGCAAAAAAGGGAATAA
GGGCGACACGGAAATGTTGAATACTCATACTCTTCCTTTTTCAATATTATTGAAGCATTTATCAGGGTTA
TTGTCTCATGAGCGGATACATATTTGAATGTATTTAGAAAAATAAACAAATAGGGGTTCCGCGCACATTT
CCCCGAAAAGTGCCACCTGACGTC
